Addgene plasmid #8961: Rc/CMV cyclin C
Depositing lab: Bob Weinberg. Depositing organization: Whitehead Institute for Biomedical Research. Publication: Regulation of retinoblastoma protein functions by ectopic expression of human cyclins. Hinds PW, Mittnacht S, Dulic V, Arnold A, Reed SI, Weinberg RA. Cell. 1992 Sep 18. 70(6):993-1006. 10.1016/0092-8674(92)90249-C PubMed 1388095.
Backbone
  Vector backbone: pRc/CMV
  Backbone size w/o insert (bp): 5542
  Vector type: Mammalian Expression
  Selectable markers: Neomycin (select with G418)
Growth in bacteria
  Bacterial resistance: Ampicillin, 100 μg/mL
  Growth temperature: 37°C
  Growth strain: DH5alpha
  Copy number: High Copy
Gene/Insert
  Gene/Insert name: cyclin C (alt name: CCNC)
  Species: H. sapiens (human)
  Entrez Gene: CCNC (a.k.a. CycC, SRB11, hSRB11)
  Cloning method: Restriction Enzyme; 5′ cloning site HindIII (not destroyed); 3′ cloning site XbaI (not destroyed)
  Sequencing primers: 5′ T7
Terms and licenses: Academic/Nonprofit Terms; Industry Terms: Not Available to Industry
How to cite: Rc/CMV cyclin C was a gift from Bob Weinberg (Addgene plasmid # 8961 ; http://n2t.net/addgene:8961 ; RRID:Addgene_8961)
