[The description below was written by a language model from this plasmid's Addgene catalogue record.]
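Description:
Rc/CMV cyclin C is a mammalian expression plasmid built on the pRc/CMV backbone (about 5.5 kb without the insert) and carrying the human cyclin C coding sequence (CCNC, also known as SRB11). The insert was placed by restriction cloning between HindIII at the 5′ end and XbaI at the 3′ end, and both sites remain intact, so the fragment can be excised or transferred to another vector. The record does not list the promoter explicitly, but the backbone name indicates the cytomegalovirus immediate-early promoter that pRc/CMV uses for strong constitutive expression in mammalian cells. A T7 primer site upstream of the insert is listed for sequencing from the 5′ side. No epitope tag, fusion partner or reporter is recorded. The insert size is not stated, and no feature table is available to confirm other elements.

In bacteria the plasmid is maintained as a high-copy replicon under ampicillin selection. In mammalian cells a neomycin resistance marker allows G418 selection, so the construct can be used for transient transfection or to derive stably expressing cell populations.

The plasmid comes from a study of how ectopic expression of human cyclins affects the functions of the retinoblastoma protein. Its typical use is therefore to overexpress cyclin C in cultured mammalian cells, often alongside equivalent constructs for other cyclins, to examine effects on cell-cycle regulation and on pRb. Cyclin C is also known as the partner of CDK8 in the Mediator kinase module, so the plasmid may also suit work on transcriptional regulation, although the record does not mention that application.
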