>Addgene plasmid #8961 | Rc/CMV cyclin C | addgene partial sequence | sequence record 123836 | T7 5'-TAATACGACTCACTATAGGG-3'
GGATCACTAGTACGGCCGCCAGATCCACTATGGTCGCTCCGCGGCTGCTCCGCCGGCTGGTGCTTTTTTA
TCAGGGCAAGCTGTGTTCCATGGCAGGGAACTTTTGGCAGAGCTCCCACTATTTGCAATGGATTTTGGAT
AAACAAGATCTGTTGAAGGAGCGCCAAAAGGATCTAAAGTTTCTCTCAGAGGAAGAATATTGGAAGTTAC
AAATGTTTTTTACAAATGTTATCCAAGCATTAGGTGAACATCTTAAATTAAGACAACAAGTTATTGCCAC
TGCTACGGTATATTTCAAGAGATTCTATGCCAGGTATTCTCTGAAAAGTATAGATCCTGTATTAATGGCT
CCTACATGTGTGTTTTTGGCATCCAAAGTAGAGGAATTTGGAGTAGTTTCAAATACAAGATTGATTGCTG
CTGCTACTTCTGTATTAAAAACTAGATTTTCATATGCCTTTCCAAAGGAATTTCCTTATAGGATGAATCA
TATATTAGAATGTGAATTCTATCTGTTAGAACTAATGGATTGTTGCTTGATAGTGTATCATCCTTATAGA
CCTTTGCTCCAGTATGTGCAGGACATGGGCCAAGAAGACATGTTGCTTCCCCTTGCATGGAGGATAGTGA
ATGATACCTACAGAACGGATCTTTGCCTACTGTATCCTCCTTTCATGATAGCTTTAGCTTGCCTACATGT
AGCCTGTGTTGTACAGCAGAAAGATGCCAGGCAATGGTTTGCTGAGCTTTCTGTGGATATGGAAAAGATT
TTGGAAATAATCAGGGTTATTTTAAAACTATATGAGCAGTGGAAGAATTTCGATGAGAGAAAAGAGATGG
CAACCATTCTTAGTAAGATGCCAAAACCAAAACCACCTCCAAACAGTGAAGGAGAGCAGGGTCCAAATGG
AAGTCAGAACTCTAGCTACAGCCAATCTTAAAACATTCCGAAGAATTCCATAGTGGATCCCGGGCGGCCG
CTCGAGCATGCATCTAGAGGGCCCTATCCTATAGTGTCCCCCTAAATGCCTAGAGCTCGCTGA
