>Addgene plasmid #8961 | Rc/CMV cyclin C | addgene partial sequence | sequence record 123837 | BGH-rev 5'-TAGAAGGCACAGTCGAGG-3'
CTATAGAAATAGGGCCCTCTAGATGCATGCTCGAGCGGCCGCCAGGATCCACTATGGAATTCTTCGGAAT
GTTTTAAGATTGGCTGTAGCTAGAGTTCTGACTTCCATTTGGACCCTGCTCTCCTTCACTGTTTGGAGGT
GGTTTTGGTTTTGGCATCTTACTAAGAATGGTTGCCATCTCTTTTCTCTCATCGAAATTCTTCCACTGCT
CATATAGTTTTAAAATAACCCTGATTATTTCCAAAATCTTTTCCATATCCACAGAAAGCTCAGCAAACCA
TTGCCTGGCATCTTTCTGCTGTACAACACAGGCTACATGTAGGCAAGCTAAAGCTATCATGAAAGGAGGA
TACAGTAGGCAAAGATCCGTTCTGTAGGTATCATTCACTATCCTCCATGCAAGGGGAAGCAACATGTCTT
CTTGGCCCATGTCCTGCACATACTGGAGCAAAGGTCTATAAGGATGATACACTATCAAGCAACAATCCAT
TAGTTCTAACAGATAGAATTCACATTCTAATATATGATTCATCCTATAAGGAAATTCCTTTGGAAAGGCA
TATGAAAATCTAGTTTTTAATACAGAAGTAGCAGCAGCAATCAATCTTGTATTTGAAACTACTCCAAATT
CCTCTACTTTGGATGCCAAAAACACACATGTAGGAGCCATTAATACAGGATCTATACTTTTCAGAGAATA
CCTGGCATAGAATCTCTTGAAATATACCGTAGCAGTGGCAATAACTTGTTGTCTTAATTTAAGATGTTCA
CCTAATGCTTGGATAACATTTGTAAAAAACATTTGTAACTTCCAATATTCTTCCTCTGAGAGAAACTTTA
GATCCTTTTGGCGCTCCTTCAACAGATCTTGTTTATCCAAAATCCATTGCAAATAGTGGGAGCTCTGCCA
AAAGTTCCCTGCCATGGAACACAGCCTTGCCCTGGATAAAAAAGCACCAGCCGGGCGGAAGCAGCCGCGG
AGCGACCCATAGTGGATCTGGCGGCCGTTACTAGTGGATCCGAGCTCGGTACCAGCTTGGGTCTCCCTAT
AGTGA
